>Addgene plasmid #190869 | pAAV-CAG-EGFP barcode-5-SV40 polyA | addgene full sequence | sequence record 377245 | Addgene NGS Result
GCTGCGCGCTCGCTCGCTCACTGAGGCCGCCCGGGCAAAGCCCGGGCGTCGGGCGACCTTTGGTCGCCCG
GCCTCAGTGAGCGAGCGAGCGCGCAGAGAGGGAGTGGCCAACTCCATCACTAGGGGTTCCTTGTAGTTAA
TGATTAACCCGCCATGCTACTTATCTACGTAGCCATGCTCTAGGAAGAGTACCATTGACGTCAATAATGA
CGTATGTTCCCATAGTAACGCCAATAGGGACTTTCCATTGACGTCAATGGGTGGAGTATTTACGGTAAAC
TGCCCACTTGGCAGTACATCAAGTGTATCATATGCCAAGTACGCCCCCTATTGACGTCAATGACGGTAAA
TGGCCCGCCTGGCATTATGCCCAGTACATGACCTTATGGGACTTTCCTACTTGGCAGTACATCTACGTAT
TAGTCATCGCTATTACCATGGTCGAGGTGAGCCCCACGTTCTGCTTCACTCTCCCCATCTCCCCCCCCTC
CCCACCCCCAATTTTGTATTTATTTATTTTTTAATTATTTTGTGCAGCGATGGGGGCGGGGGGGGGGGGG
GGGCGCGCGCCGGGGGGGGGGGGGGGGGGGGGGGGGGGGGGSGGGGSGRGGCGGAGAGGTGCGGCGGCAG
CCAATCAGAGCGGCGCGCTCCGAAAGTTTCCTTTTATGGCGAGGCGGCGGCGGCGGCGGCCCTATAAAAA
GCGAAGCGCGCGGCGGGCGGGAGTCGCTGCGCGCTGCCTTCGCCCCGTGCCCCGCTCCGCCGCCGCCTCG
CGCCGCCCGCCCCGGCTCTGACTGACCGCGTTACTCCCACAGGTGAGCGGGCGGGACGGCCCTTCTCCTC
CGGGCTGTAATTAGCGCTTGGTTTAATGACGGCTTGTTTCTTTTCTGTGGCTGCGTGAAAGCCTTGAGGG
GCTCCGGGAGGGCCCTTTGTGCGGGGGGAGCGGCTCGGGGCTGTCCGCGGGGGGACGGCTGCCTTCGGGG
GGGACGGGGCAGGGCGGGGTTCGGCTTCTGGCGTGTGACCGGCGGCTCTAGAGCCTCTGCTAACCATGTT
CATGCCTTCTTCTTTTTCCTACAGCTCCTGGGCAACGTGCTGGTTATTGTGCTGTCTCATCATTTTGGCA
AAGAATTGGATCCGGTACCGCCACCATGGTGAGCAAGGGCGAGGAGCTGTTCACCGGGGTGGTGCCCATC
CTGGTCGAGCTGGACGGCGACGTAAACGGCCACAAGTTCAGCGTGTCCGGCGAGGGCGAGGGCGATGCCA
CCTACGGCAAGCTGACCCTGAAGTTCATCTGCACCACCGGCAAGCTGCCCGTGCCCTGGCCCACCCTCGT
GACCACCCTGACCTACGGCGTGCAGTGCTTCAGCCGCTACCCCGACCACATGAAGCAGCACGACTTCTTC
AAGTCCGCCATGCCCGAAGGCTACGTCCAGGAGCGCACCATCTTCTTCAAGGACGACGGCAACTACAAGA
CCCGCGCCGAGGTGAAGTTCGAGGGCGACACCCTGGTGAACCGCATCGAGCTGAAGGGCATCGACTTCAA
GGAGGACGGCAACATCCTGGGGCACAAGCTGGAGTACAACTACAACAGCCACAACGTCTATATCATGGCC
GACAAGCAGAAGAACGGCATCAAGGTGAACTTCAAGATCCGCCACAACATCGAGGACGGCAGCGTGCAGC
TCGCCGACCACTACCAGCAGAACACCCCCATCGGCGACGGCCCCGTGCTGCTGCCCGACAACCACTACCT
GAGCACCCAGTCCGCCCTGAGCAAAGACCCCAACGAGAAGCGCGATCACATGGTCCTGCTGGAGTTCGTG
ACCGCCGCCGGGATCACTCTCGGCATGGACGAGCTGTACAAGTGAGAATTCCCTATTTGTGTCCGGGGAT
CCAGGGCCCGTTTAAACCCGCTGATCAGCCTCGACTGTGCCTTCTAGTTGCCAGCCATCTGTTGTTTGCC
CCTCCCCCGTGCCTTCCTTGACCCTGGAAGGTGCCACTCCCACTGTCCTTTCCTAATAAAATGAGGAAAT
TGCATCGCATTGTCTGAGTAGGTGTCATTCTATTCTGGGGGGTGGGGTGGGGCAGGACAGCAAGGGGGAG
GATTGGGAAGACAATAGCAGGCATGCTGGGGATGCGGTGGGCTCTATGGGTTAACAACAACAATTGCATT
CATTTTATGTTTCAGGTTCAGGGGGAGATGTGGGAGGTTTTTTAAAGCAAGTAAAACCTCTACAAATGTG
GTAAAATCGATAAGGATCTTCCTAGAGCATGGCTACGTAGATAAGTAGCATGGCGGGTTAATCATTAACT
ACAAGGAACCCCTAGTGATGGAGTTGGCCACTCCCTCTCTGCGCGCTCGCTCGCTCACTGACTCGCTGCG
CTCGGTCGTTCGGCTGCGGCGAGCGGTATCAGCTCACTCAAAGGCGGTAATACGGTTATCCACAGAATCA
GGGGATAACGCAGGAAAGAACATGTGAGCAAAAGGCCAGCAAAAGGCCAGGAACCGTAAAAAGGCCGCGT
TGCTGGCGTTTTTCCATAGGCTCCGCCCCCCTGACGAGCATCACAAAAATCGACGCTCAAGTCAGAGGTG
GCGAAACCCGACAGGACTATAAAGATACCAGGCGTTTCCCCCTGGAAGCTCCCTCGTGCGCTCTCCTGTT
CCGACCCTGCCGCTTACCGGATACCTGTCCGCCTTTCTCCCTTCGGGAAGCGTGGCGCTTTCTCATAGCT
CACGCTGTAGGTATCTCAGTTCGGTGTAGGTCGTTCGCTCCAAGCTGGGCTGTGTGCACGAACCCCCCGT
TCAGCCCGACCGCTGCGCCTTATCCGGTAACTATCGTCTTGAGTCCAACCCGGTAAGACACGACTTATCG
CCACTGGCAGCAGCCACTGGTAACAGGATTAGCAGAGCGAGGTATGTAGGCGGTGCTACAGAGTTCTTGA
AGTGGTGGCCTAACTACGGCTACACTAGAAGAACAGTATTTGGTATCTGCGCTCTGCTGAAGCCAGTTAC
CTTCGGAAAAAGAGTTGGTAGCTCTTGATCCGGCAAACAAACCACCGCTGGTAGCGGTGGTTTTTTTGTT
TGCAAGCAGCAGATTACGCGCAGAAAAAAAGGATCTCAAGAAGATCCTTTGATCTTTTCTACGGGGTCTG
ACGCTCAGTGGAACGAAAACTCACGTTAAGGGATTTTGGTCATGAGATTATCAAAAAGGATCTTCACCTA
GATCCTTTTAAATTAAAAATGAAGTTTTAAATCAATCTAAAGTATATATGAGTAAACTTGGTCTGACAGT
TACCAATGCTTAATCAGTGAGGCACCTATCTCAGCGATCTGTCTATTTCGTTCATCCATAGTTGCCTGAC
TCCCCGTCGTGTAGATAACTACGATACGGGAGGGCTTACCATCTGGCCCCAGTGCTGCAATGATACCGCG
AGACCCACGCTCACCGGCTCCAGATTTATCAGCAATAAACCAGCCAGCCGGAAGGGCCGAGCGCAGAAGT
GGTCCTGCAACTTTATCCGCCTCCATCCAGTCTATTAATTGTTGCCGGGAAGCTAGAGTAAGTAGTTCGC
CAGTTAATAGTTTGCGCAACGTTGTTGCCATTGCTACAGGCATCGTGGTGTCACGCTCGTCGTTTGGTAT
GGCTTCATTCAGCTCCGGTTCCCAACGATCAAGGCGAGTTACATGATCCCCCATGTTGTGCAAAAAAGCG
GTTAGCTCCTTCGGTCCTCCGATCGTTGTCAGAAGTAAGTTGGCCGCAGTGTTATCACTCATGGTTATGG
CAGCACTGCATAATTCTCTTACTGTCATGCCATCCGTAAGATGCTTTTCTGTGACTGGTGAGTACTCAAC
CAAGTCATTCTGAGAATAGTGTATGCGGCGACCGAGTTGCTCTTGCCCGGCGTCAATACGGGATAATACC
GCGCCACATAGCAGAACTTTAAAAGTGCTCATCATTGGAAAACGTTCTTCGGGGCGAAAACTCTCAAGGA
TCTTACCGCTGTTGAGATCCAGTTCGATGTAACCCACTCGTGCACCCAACTGATCTTCAGCATCTTTTAC
TTTCACCAGCGTTTCTGGGTGAGCAAAAACAGGAAGGCAAAATGCCGCAAAAAAGGGAATAAGGGCGACA
CGGAAATGTTGAATACTCATACTCTTCCTTTTTCAATATTATTGAAGCATTTATCAGGGTTATTGTCTCA
TGAGCGGATACATATTTGAATGTATTTAGAAAAATAAACAAATAGGGGTTCCGCGCACATTTCCCCGAAA
AGTGCCACCTAAATTGTAAGCGTTAATATTTTGTTAAAATTCGCGTTAAATTTTTGTTAAATCAGCTCAT
TTTTTAACCAATAGGCCGAAATCGGCAAAATCCCTTATAAATCAAAAGAATAGACCGAGATAGGGT
[37 nt withheld, positions 4407-4443]
AAAGAACGTGGACTCCAACGTCAAAGG
[49 nt withheld, positions 4471-4519]
T
[91 nt withheld, positions 4521-4611]
G
[124 nt withheld, positions 4613-4736]
CCCATTCGCCATTCAGGCTGCGCAACTGTTGGGAAGGGCGATCGGTGCGGGCCTCTTCGCTATTACGCCA
Features (pLannotate 1.2.2; 15 found; start..end, strand, type, name):
    192..440     +  enhancer       CMV enhancer (fragment): human cytomegalovirus immediate early enhancer
    442..719     +  promoter       chicken β-actin promoter: No description available
    720..855     +  intron         hybrid intron (fragment): hybrid between chicken β-actin (CBA) and minute virus of mice (MMV) introns (Gray et al., 2011)
    944..1074    +  intron         chimeric intron (fragment): chimera between introns from chicken β-actin and rabbit β-globin
   1072..1134    +  CDS            HBB (fragment): HBB_LEPEU - Experimental evidence at protein level: Swiss-Prot protein existence level 1. Involved in oxygen transport from the lung to the various peripheral tissues. From Lepus europaeus (European hare).
   1146..1862    +  CDS            EGFP: EGFP is a basic (constitutively fluorescent) green fluorescent protein published in 1996, derived from Aequorea victoria. It is reported to be a rapidly-maturing weak dimer with moderate acid sensitivity.
   1925..2149    +  polyA_signal   bGH poly(A) signal: bovine growth hormone polyadenylation signal
   2175..2243    -  CDS            large T antigen (fragment): large T antigen from SV40 (simian virus 40)
   2314..2371    +  repeat_region  AAV2 ITR (fragment): inverted terminal repeat of adeno-associated virus serotype 2 inverted
   2531..3119    -  rep_origin     ori: high-copy-number ColE1/pMB1/pBR322/pUC origin of replication
   3290..4150    -  CDS            AmpR: β-lactamase; bla; confers resistance to ampicillin, carbenicillin, and related antibiotics
   4151..4255    -  promoter       AmpR promoter: bla
   4308..4736    -  rep_origin     f1 ori (sequence partly withheld): f1 bacteriophage origin of replication; arrow indicates direction of (+) strand synthesis
   4741..4       -  CDS            lacZα (fragment) (across the origin): LacZα fragment of β-galactosidase; lacZ fragment
   4805..131     -  repeat_region  AAV2 ITR (fragment) (across the origin): inverted terminal repeat of adeno-associated virus serotype 2 inverted
