[The description below was written by a language model from this plasmid's Addgene catalogue record and pLannotate feature annotations shown in this document.]
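Description:
pAAV-CAG-EGFP barcode-5-SV40 polyA is an AAV transfer plasmid built on the pAAV-CAG-tdTomato (codon diversified) backbone, in which the original reporter has been replaced by an EGFP-barcode5 insert. It is propagated in E. coli as a high-copy plasmid through a ColE1/pUC-type origin and selected with ampicillin via the β-lactamase gene and its native promoter. An f1 phage origin and a residual lacZα fragment are also present in the backbone. The recombination-limiting growth strain listed is consistent with the need to preserve the repeat-rich AAV2 inverted terminal repeats. These flank the expression cassette and provide the cis signals for replication and packaging of the genome into AAV particles. Both are annotated only as partial matches in the sequenced record.

Between the ITRs, expression is driven by the CAG promoter arrangement: a CMV immediate-early enhancer fragment, the chicken β-actin promoter, and chimeric β-actin/β-globin intron sequence, which together give strong, ubiquitous expression in mammalian cells, including neurons. This drives a wild-type EGFP coding sequence. The annotation then shows a bGH polyadenylation signal, followed by a short reverse-strand SV40 large T antigen fragment that probably corresponds to the SV40 polyA region named in the plasmid title. The barcode itself is not annotated as a feature, and the record does not state its position. A short unannotated gap between EGFP and the polyA signal could hold it, so that it would be transcribed as part of the EGFP mRNA.

The stated purpose is barcoded retrograde labeling. As one member of a numbered barcode series, it lets neurons infected from a given target site be marked by fluorescence and identified by their expressed barcode, for example when linking projection targets to molecular profiles.
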