Addgene plasmid #190869: pAAV-CAG-EGFP barcode-5-SV40 polyA
Purpose: For barcoded retrograde labeling
Depositing lab: Yuejun Chen. Depositing organization: Center for Excellence in Brain Science and Intelligence Technology, Chinese Academy of Sciences. Publication: High-throughput mapping of single-neuron projection and molecular features by retrograde barcoded labeling. Xu P, Peng J, Yuan T, Chen Z, He H, Wu Z, Li T, Li X, Wang L, Gao L, Yan J, Wei W, Li CT, Luo ZG, Chen Y. Elife. 2024 Feb 23;13:e85419. doi: 10.7554/eLife.85419. PubMed 38390967.
Backbone
  Vector backbone: pAAV-CAG-tdTomato (codon diversified)(Plasmid #59462)
  Backbone manufacturer: Addgene
  Vector type: AAV
Growth in bacteria
  Bacterial resistance: Ampicillin, 100 μg/mL
  Growth temperature: 37°C
  Growth strain: NEB Stable
  Copy number: High Copy
Gene/Insert
  Gene/Insert name: EGFP-barcode5
  Species: Other
  Insert size (bp): 718
  Mutation: WT
  Cloning method: Restriction Enzyme; 5′ cloning site Unknown (unknown if destroyed)
  Sequencing primers: 3′ BGH
Terms and licenses: Academic/Nonprofit Terms; Industry Terms: Not Available to Industry
Depositor comments: Please visit https://doi.org/10.1101/2021.05.16.444258 for bioRxiv preprint.
How to cite: pAAV-CAG-EGFP barcode-5-SV40 polyA was a gift from Yuejun Chen (Addgene plasmid # 190869 ; http://n2t.net/addgene:190869 ; RRID:Addgene_190869)
