>Addgene plasmid #190869 | pAAV-CAG-EGFP barcode-5-SV40 polyA | depositor partial sequence | sequence record 369953 | EGFP
ATGGTGAGCAAGGGCGAGGAGCTGTTCACCGGGGTGGTGCCCATCCTGGTCGAGCTGGACGGCGACGTAA
ACGGCCACAAGTTCAGCGTGTCCGGCGAGGGCGAGGGCGATGCCACCTACGGCAAGCTGACCCTGAAGTT
CATCTGCACCACCGGCAAGCTGCCCGTGCCCTGGCCCACCCTCGTGACCACCCTGACCTACGGCGTGCAG
TGCTTCAGCCGCTACCCCGACCACATGAAGCAGCACGACTTCTTCAAGTCCGCCATGCCCGAAGGCTACG
TCCAGGAGCGCACCATCTTCTTCAAGGACGACGGCAACTACAAGACCCGCGCCGAGGTGAAGTTCGAGGG
CGACACCCTGGTGAACCGCATCGAGCTGAAGGGCATCGACTTCAAGGAGGACGGCAACATCCTGGGGCAC
AAGCTGGAGTACAACTACAACAGCCACAACGTCTATATCATGGCCGACAAGCAGAAGAACGGCATCAAGG
TGAACTTCAAGATCCGCCACAACATCGAGGACGGCAGCGTGCAGCTCGCCGACCACTACCAGCAGAACAC
CCCCATCGGCGACGGCCCCGTGCTGCTGCCCGACAACCACTACCTGAGCACCCAGTCCGCCCTGAGCAAA
GACCCCAACGAGAAGCGCGATCACATGGTCCTGCTGGAGTTCGTGACCGCCGCCGGGATCACTCTCGGCA
TGGACGAGCTGTACAAGTG
