>Addgene plasmid #190869 | pAAV-CAG-EGFP barcode-5-SV40 polyA | depositor partial sequence | sequence record 369954 | Barcode5
CCTATTTGTGTCCGG
