>Addgene plasmid #190869 | pAAV-CAG-EGFP barcode-5-SV40 polyA | depositor partial sequence | sequence record 369982 | pAAV-CAG-EGFP barcode-5-SV40 polyA sequence 2018 bps
TGTAGTTAATGATTAACCCGCCATGCTACTTATCTACGTAGCCATGCTCTAGGAAGAGTACCATTGACGT
CAATAATGACGTATGTTCCCATAGTAACGCCAATAGGGACTTTCCATTGACGTCAATGGGTGGAGTATTT
ACGGTAAACTGCCCACTTGGCAGTACATCAAGTGTATCATATGCCAAGTACGCCCCCTATTGACGTCAAT
GACGGTAAATGGCCCGCCTGGCATTATGCCCAGTACATGACCTTATGGGACTTTCCTACTTGGCAGTACA
TCTACGTATTAGTCATCGCTATTACCATGGTCGAGGTGAGCCCCACGTTCTGCTTCACTCTCCCCATCTC
CCCCCCCTCCCCACCCCCAATTTTGTATTTATTTATTTTTTAATTATTTTGTGCAGCGATGGGGGCGGGG
GGGGGGGGGGGGCGCGCGCCAGGCGGGGCGGGGCGGGGCGAGGGGCGGGGCGGGGCGAGGCGGAGAGGTG
CGGCGGCAGCCAATCAGAGCGGCGCGCTCCGAAAGTTTCCTTTTATGGCGAGGCGGCGGCGGCGGCGGCC
CTATAAAAAGCGAAGCGCGCGGCGGGCGGGAGTCGCTGCGCGCTGCCTTCGCCCCGTGCCCCGCTCCGCC
GCCGCCTCGCGCCGCCCGCCCCGGCTCTGACTGACCGCGTTACTCCCACAGGTGAGCGGGCGGGACGGCC
CTTCTCCTCCGGGCTGTAATTAGCGCTTGGTTTAATGACGGCTTGTTTCTTTTCTGTGGCTGCGTGAAAG
CCTTGAGGGGCTCCGGGAGGGCCCTTTGTGCGGGGGGAGCGGCTCGGGGCTGTCCGCGGGGGGACGGCTG
CCTTCGGGGGGGACGGGGCAGGGCGGGGTTCGGCTTCTGGCGTGTGACCGGCGGCTCTAGAGCCTCTGCT
AACCATGTTCATGCCTTCTTCTTTTTCCTACAGCTCCTGGGCAACGTGCTGGTTATTGTGCTGTCTCATC
ATTTTGGCAAAGAATTGGATCCGGTACCGCCACCATGGTGAGCAAGGGCGAGGAGCTGTTCACCGGGGTG
GTGCCCATCCTGGTCGAGCTGGACGGCGACGTAAACGGCCACAAGTTCAGCGTGTCCGGCGAGGGCGAGG
GCGATGCCACCTACGGCAAGCTGACCCTGAAGTTCATCTGCACCACCGGCAAGCTGCCCGTGCCCTGGCC
CACCCTCGTGACCACCCTGACCTACGGCGTGCAGTGCTTCAGCCGCTACCCCGACCACATGAAGCAGCAC
GACTTCTTCAAGTCCGCCATGCCCGAAGGCTACGTCCAGGAGCGCACCATCTTCTTCAAGGACGACGGCA
ACTACAAGACCCGCGCCGAGGTGAAGTTCGAGGGCGACACCCTGGTGAACCGCATCGAGCTGAAGGGCAT
CGACTTCAAGGAGGACGGCAACATCCTGGGGCACAAGCTGGAGTACAACTACAACAGCCACAACGTCTAT
ATCATGGCCGACAAGCAGAAGAACGGCATCAAGGTGAACTTCAAGATCCGCCACAACATCGAGGACGGCA
GCGTGCAGCTCGCCGACCACTACCAGCAGAACACCCCCATCGGCGACGGCCCCGTGCTGCTGCCCGACAA
CCACTACCTGAGCACCCAGTCCGCCCTGAGCAAAGACCCCAACGAGAAGCGCGATCACATGGTCCTGCTG
GAGTTCGTGACCGCCGCCGGGATCACTCTCGGCATGGACGAGCTGTACAAGTGAGAATTCCCTATTTGTG
TCCGGGGATCCAGGGCCCGTTTAAACCCGCTGATCAGCCTCGACTGTGCCTTCTAGTTGCCAGCCATCTG
TTGTTTGCCCCTCCCCCGTGCCTTCCTTGACCCTGGAAGGTGCCACTCCCACTGTCCTTTCCTAATAAAA
TGAGGAAATTGCATCGCATTGTCTGAGTAGGTGTCATTCTATTCTGGGGGGTGGGGTGGGGCAGGACAGC
AAGGGGGAGGATTGGGAAGACAATAGCAGGCATGCTGGGGATGCGGTGGGCTCTATGG
